Addgene plasmid #182884: AzoRS-4
Purpose: A pEvol-based plasmid containing one inducible (by arabinose) copy of the AzoRS-4 aaRS. The 2nd constitutive aaRS copy typically found in pEvol plasmids was deleted.
Depositing lab: Miriam Amiram. Depositing organization: Ben-Gurion University. Publication: Genetically Encoding Light-Responsive Protein-Polymers Using Translation Machinery for the Multi-Site Incorporation of Photo-Switchable Unnatural Amino Acids. Israeli B, Strugach DS, Gelkop S, Weber S, Gozlan DS, Amiram M. Adv. Funct. Mater. 2021, 31, 2011276 10.1002/adfm.202011276.
Backbone
  Vector backbone: pEvol
  Vector type: Bacterial Expression
Growth in bacteria
  Bacterial resistance: Chloramphenicol, 25 μg/mL
  Growth temperature: 37°C
  Growth strain: DH5alpha
  Copy number: Low Copy
Gene/Insert
  Gene/Insert name: AzoRS-4
  Species: Synthetic
  Insert size (bp): 921
Terms and licenses: Academic/Nonprofit Terms; Industry Terms: Not Available to Industry
How to cite: AzoRS-4 was a gift from Miriam Amiram (Addgene plasmid # 182884 ; http://n2t.net/addgene:182884 ; RRID:Addgene_182884)
