[The description below was written by a language model from this plasmid's Addgene catalogue record and pLannotate feature annotations shown in this document.]
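Description:
AzoRS-4 is a bacterial expression plasmid built on the pEvol backbone, a system used in E. coli for genetic code expansion by supplying an orthogonal aminoacyl-tRNA synthetase/tRNA pair. It replicates from the p15A origin, recorded as low copy, which is compatible with ColE1-type plasmids and so allows co-maintenance with a separate plasmid encoding the target protein. Selection is by chloramphenicol, through a chloramphenicol acetyltransferase gene driven by its own cat promoter. The short matches annotated as an RSF origin, IS1 and the tet promoter are only fragments and appear to be backbone remnants rather than functional parts.

The payload is a single copy of the synthetic AzoRS-4 synthetase (about 921 bp), which the annotation identifies as a derivative of the Methanocaldococcus jannaschii tyrosyl-tRNA synthetase. It sits downstream of the araBAD promoter, with the divergently transcribed araC regulator alongside, so synthetase expression is induced by arabinose. A short annotation immediately after the coding sequence, matching part of a composite tag that includes 6xHis, may indicate a small C-terminal tag. It is followed by rrnB-derived sequence, including a 5S rRNA segment and a T1 terminator fragment. A separate tRNA gene lies further downstream and is presumably the cognate suppressor tRNA typical of pEvol vectors, although the record does not name it or its promoter. Unlike standard pEvol plasmids, the second, constitutively expressed synthetase copy has been deleted.

The associated publication title indicates use in multi-site incorporation of photo-switchable unnatural amino acids to produce light-responsive protein-polymers. The specific amino acid substrate is not stated in the record.
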