Features (pLannotate 1.2.2; 13 found; start..end, strand, type, name):
     31..55      +  promoter       tet promoter (fragment): E. coli promoter for tetracycline efflux protein gene
     65..943     -  CDS            araC: L-arabinose regulatory protein; araC
    970..1254    +  promoter       araBAD promoter: araBAD; promoter of the L-arabinose operon of E. coli; the araC regulatory gene is transcribed in the opposite direction (Guzman et al., 1995)
   1291..2208    +  CDS            tyrS: SYY_METJA - Experimental evidence at protein level: Swiss-Prot protein existence level 1. Catalyzes the attachment of tyrosine to tRNA(Tyr) in a two- step reaction: tyrosine is first activated by ATP to form Tyr-AMP and then transferred to the acceptor end of tRNA(Tyr). From Methanocaldococcus jannaschii (strain ATCC 43067 / DSM 2661 / JAL-1 / JCM 10045 / NBRC 100440) (Methanococcus jannaschii).
   2218..2235    +  CDS            capTEV™ (fragment): composite tag for in vivo biotinylation, TEV protease cleavage, and 6xHis tagging
   2342..2457    +  ncRNA          5S rRNA: Accession: RF00001 - 5S ribosomal RNA
   2461..2498    +  terminator     rrnB T1 terminator (fragment): transcription terminator T1 from the E. coli rrnB gene
   2810..2883    +  ncRNA          tRNA: Accession: RF00005 - tRNA
   3044..3703    -  CDS            CmR: chloramphenicol acetyltransferase; cat; confers resistance to chloramphenicol
   3704..3806    -  promoter       cat promoter: promoter of the E. coli cat gene encoding chloramphenicol acetyltransferase
   3927..4070    +  mobile_element IS1 (fragment): prokaryotic transposable element IS1
   4189..4244    -  rep_origin     RSF ori (fragment): Plasmids containing the RSF 1030 origin of replication can be propagated in E. coli cells that contain additional plasmids with compatible origins.
   4332..4877    -  rep_origin     p15A ori: Plasmids containing the medium-copy-number p15A origin of replication can be propagated in E. coli cells that contain a second plasmid with the ColE1 origin.
>Addgene plasmid #182884 | AzoRS-4 | addgene full sequence | sequence record 366058 | Addgene NGS Result
CCCATACGATATAAGTTGTAATTCTCATGTTTGACAGCTTATCATCGATAAGCTTGGTACCCAATTATGA
CAACTTGACGGCTACATCATTCACTTTTTCTTCACAACCGGCACGGAACTCGCTCGGGCTGGCCCCGGTG
CATTTTTTAAATACCCGCGAGAAATAGAGTTGATCGTCAAAACCAACATTGCGACCGACGGTGGCGATAG
GCATCCGGGTGGTGCTCAAAAGCAGCTTCGCCTGGCTGATACGTTGGTCCTCGCGCCAGCTTAAGACGCT
AATCCCTAACTGCTGGCGGAAAAGATGTGACAGACGCGACGGCGACAAGCAAACATGCTGTGCGACGCTG
GCGATATCAAAATTGCTGTCTGCCAGGTGATCGCTGATGTACTGACAAGCCTCGCGTACCCGATTATCCA
TCGGTGGATGGAGCGACTCGTTAATCGCTTCCATGCGCCGCAGTAACAATTGCTCAAGCAGATTTATCGC
CAGCAGCTCCGAATAGCGCCCTTCCCCTTGCCCGGCGTTAATGATTTGCCCAAACAGGTCGCTGAAATGC
GGCTGGTGCGCTTCATCCGGGCGAAAGAACCCCGTATTGGCAAATATTGACGGCCAGTTAAGCCATTCAT
GCCAGTAGGCGCGCGGACGAAAGTAAACCCACTGGTGATACCATTCGCGAGCCTCCGGATGACGACCGTA
GTGATGAATCTCTCCTGGCGGGAACAGCAAAATATCACTCGGTCGGCAAACAAATTCTCGTCCCTGATTT
TTCACCACCCCCTGACCGCGAATGGTGAGATTGAGAATATAACCTTTCATTCCCAGCGGTCGGTCGATAA
AAAAATCGAGATAACCGTTGGCCTCAATCGGCGTTAAACCCGCCACCAGATGGGCATTAAACGAGTATCC
CGGCAGCAGGGGATCATTTTGCGCTTCAGCCATACTTTTCATACTCCCGCCATTCAGAGAAGAAACCAAT
TGTCCATATTGCATCAGACATTGCCGTCACTGCGTCTTTTACTGGCTCTTCTCGCTAACCAAACCGGTAA
CCCCGCTTATTAAAAGCATTCTGTAACAAAGCGGGACCAAAGCCATGACAAAAACGCGTAACAAAAGTGT
CTATAATCACGGCAGAAAAGTCCACATTGATTATTTGCACGGCGTCACACTTTGCTATGCCATAGCATTT
TTATCCATAAGATTAGCGGATCCTACCTGACGCTTTTTATCGCAACTCTCTACTGTTTCTCCATACCCGT
TTTTTTGGGCTAACAGGAGGAATTAGATCTATGGACGAATTTGAAATGATAAAGAGAAACACATCTGAAA
TTATCAGCGAGGAAGAGTTAAGAGAGGTTTTAAAAAAAGATGAAAAATCTGCTGGGATAGGGTTTGAACC
AAGTGGTAAAATACATTTAGGGCATTATCTCCAAATAAAAAAGATGATTGATTTACAAAATGCTGGATTT
GATATAATTATAGTTTTGGCTGATTTACACGCCTATTTAAACCAGAAAGGAGAGTTGGATGAGATTAGAA
AAATAGGAGATTATAACAAAAAAGTTTTTGAAGCAATGGGGTTAAAGGCAAAATATGTTTATGGAAGTGA
ATTCCAGCTTGATAAGGATTATACACTGAATGTCTATAGATTGGCTTTAAAAACTACCTTAAAAAGAGCA
AGAAGGAGTATGGAACTTATAGCAAGAGAGGATGAAAATCCAAAGGTTGCTGAAGTTATCTATCCAATAA
TGCAGGTTAATGGGTATCATTATAGGGGCGTTGATGTTGCGGTTGGAGGGATGGAGCAGAGAAAAATACA
CATGTTAGCAAGGGAGCTTTTACCAAAAAAGGTTGTTTGTATTCACAACCCTGTCTTAACGGGTTTGGAT
GGAGAAGGAAAGATGAGTTCTTCAAAAGGGAATTTTATAGCTGTTGATGACTCTCCAGAAGAGATTAGGG
CTAAGATAAAGAAAGCATACTGCCCAGCTGGAGTTGTTGAAGGAAATCCAATAATGGAGATAGCTAAATA
CTTCCTTGAATATCCTTTAACCATAAAAGGGCCAGAAAAATTTGGTGGAGATTTGACAGTTAATAGCTAT
GAGGAGTTAGAGAGTTTATTTAAAAATAAGGAATTGCATCCAATGCGCTTAAAAAATGCTGTAGCTGAAG
AACTTATAAAGATTTTAGAGCCAATTAGAAAGAGATTATAAGTCGACCATCATCATCATCATCATTGAGT
TTAAACGGTCTCCAGCTTGGCTGTTTTGGCGGATGAGAGAAGATTTTCAGCCTGATACAGATTAAATCAG
AACGCAGAAGCGGTCTGATAAAACAGAATTTGCCTGGCGGCAGTAGCGCGGTGGTCCCACCTGACCCCAT
GCCGAACTCAGAAGTGAAACGCCGTAGCGCCGATGGTAGTGTGGGGTCTCCCCATGCGAGAGTAGGGAAC
TGCCAGGCATCAAATAAAACGAAAGGCTCAGTCGAAAGACTGGGCCTTGTTTGTGAGCTCCCGGTCATCA
ATCATCCCCATAATCCTTGTTAGATTATCAAATTCTGCTTTTCTTCGCGAATTAATTCCGCTTCGCAACA
TGTGAGCACCGGTTTATTGACTACCGGAAGCAGTGTGACCGTGTGCTTCTCAAATGCCTGAGGCCAGTTT
GCTCAGGCTCTCCCCGTGGAGGTAATAATTGACGATATGATCAGTGCACGGCTAACTAAGCGGCCTGCTG
ACTTTCTCGCCGATCAAAAGGCATTTTGCTATTAAGGGATTGACGAGGGCGTATCTGCGCAGTAAGATGC
GCCCCGCATTCCGGCGGTAGTTCAGCAGGGCAGAACGGCGGACTCTAAATCCGCATGGCAGGGGTTCAAA
TCCCCTCCGCCGGACCAAATTCGAAAAGCCTGCTCAACGAGCAGGCTTTTTTGCATGCTCGAGCAGCTCA
GGGTCGAATTTGCTTTCGAATTTCTGCCATTCATCCGCTTATTATCACTTATTCAGGCGTAGCAACCAGG
CGTTTAAGGGCACCAATAACTGCCTTAAAAAAATTACGCCCCGCCCTGCCACTCATCGCAGTACTGTTGT
AATTCATTAAGCATTCTGCCGACATGGAAGCCATCACAAACGGCATGATGAACCTGAATCGCCAGCGGCA
TCAGCACCTTGTCGCCTTGCGTATAATATTTGCCCATGGTGAAAACGGGGGCGAAGAAGTTGTCCATATT
GGCCACGTTTAAATCAAAACTGGTGAAACTCACCCAGGGATTGGCTGAGACGAAAAACATATTCTCAATA
AACCCTTTAGGGAAATAGGCCAGGTTTTCACCGTAACACGCCACATCTTGCGAATATATGTGTAGAAACT
GCCGGAAATCGTCGTGGTATTCACTCCAGAGCGATGAAAACGTTTCAGTTTGCTCATGGAAAACGGTGTA
ACAAGGGTGAACACTATCCCATATCACCAGCTCACCGTCTTTCATTGCCATACGGAATTCCGGATGAGCA
TTCATCAGGCGGGCAAGAATGTGAATAAAGGCCGGATAAAACTTGTGCTTATTTTTCTTTACGGTCTTTA
AAAAGGCCGTAATATCCAGCTGAACGGTCTGGTTATAGGTACATTGAGCAACTGACTGAAATGCCTCAAA
ATGTTCTTTACGATGCCATTGGGATATATCAACGGTGGTATATCCAGTGATTTTTTTCTCCATTTTAGCT
TCCTTAGCTCCTGAAAATCTCGATAACTCAAAAAATACGCCCGGTAGTGATCTTATTTCATTATGGTGAA
AGTTGGAACCTCTTACGTGCCGATCAACGTCTCATTTTCGCCAAAAGTTGGCCCAGGGCTTCCCGGTATC
AACAGGGACACCAGGATTTATTTATTCTGCGAAGTGATCTTCCGTCACAGGTATTTATTCGGCGCAAAGT
GCGTCGGGTGATGCTGCCAACTTACTGATTTAGTGTATGATGGTGTTTTTGAGGTGCTCCAGTGGCTTCT
GTTTCTATCAGCTGTCCCTCCTGTTCAGCTACTGACGGGGTGGTGCGTAACGGCAAAAGCACCGCCGGAC
ATCAGCGCTAGCGGAGTGTATACTGGCTTACTATGTTGGCACTGATGAGGGTGTCAGTGAAGTGCTTCAT
GTGGCAGGAGAAAAAAGGCTGCACCGGTGCGTCAGCAGAATATGTGATACAGGATATATTCCGCTTCCTC
GCTCACTGACTCGCTACGCTCGGTCGTTCGACTGCGGCGAGCGGAAATGGCTTACGAACGGGGCGGAGAT
TTCCTGGAAGATGCCAGGAAGATACTTAACAGGGAAGTGAGAGGGCCGCGGCAAAGCCGTTTTTCCATAG
GCTCCGCCCCCCTGACAAGCATCACGAAATCTGACGCTCAAATCAGTGGTGGCGAAACCCGACAGGACTA
TAAAGATACCAGGCGTTTCCCCCTGGCGGCTCCCTCGTGCGCTCTCCTGTTCCTGCCTTTCGGTTTACCG
GTGTCATTCCGCTGTTATGGCCGCGTTTGTCTCATTCCACGCCTGACACTCAGTTCCGGGTAGGCAGTTC
GCTCCAAGCTGGACTGTATGCACGAACCCCCCGTTCAGTCCGACCGCTGCGCCTTATCCGGTAACTATCG
TCTTGAGTCCAACCCGGAAAGACATGCAAAAGCACCACTGGCAGCAGCCACTGGTAATTGATTTAGAGGA
GTTAGTCTTGAAGTCATGCGCCGGTTAAGGCTAAACTGAAAGGACAAGTTTTGGTGACTGCGCTCCTCCA
AGCCAGTTACCTCGGTTCAAAGAGTTGGTAGCTCAGAGAACCTTCGAAAAACCGCCCTGCAAGGCGGTTT
TTTCGTTTTCAGAGCAAGAGATTACGCGCAGACCAAAACGATCTCAAGAAGATCATCTTATTAATCAGAT
AAAATATTTCTAGATTTCAGTGCAATTTATCTCTTCAAATGTAGCACCTGAAGTCAGC
