>Addgene plasmid #182884 | AzoRS-4 | depositor partial sequence | sequence record 354155 | AzoRS-4 gene
ATGGACGAATTTGAAATGATAAAGAGAAACACATCTGAAATTATCAGCGAGGAAGAGTTAAGAGAGGTTT
TAAAAAAAGATGAAAAATCTGCTGGGATAGGGTTTGAACCAAGTGGTAAAATACATTTAGGGCATTATCT
CCAAATAAAAAAGATGATTGATTTACAAAATGCTGGATTTGATATAATTATAGTTTTGGCTGATTTACAC
GCCTATTTAAACCAGAAAGGAGAGTTGGATGAGATTAGAAAAATAGGAGATTATAACAAAAAAGTTTTTG
AAGCAATGGGGTTAAAGGCAAAATATGTTTATGGAAGTGAATTCCAGCTTGATAAGGATTATACACTGAA
TGTCTATAGATTGGCTTTAAAAACTACCTTAAAAAGAGCAAGAAGGAGTATGGAACTTATAGCAAGAGAG
GATGAAAATCCAAAGGTTGCTGAAGTTATCTATCCAATAATGCAGGTTAATGGGTATCATTATAGGGGCG
TTGATGTTGCGGTTGGAGGGATGGAGCAGAGAAAAATACACATGTTAGCAAGGGAGCTTTTACCAAAAAA
GGTTGTTTGTATTCACAACCCTGTCTTAACGGGTTTGGATGGAGAAGGAAAGATGAGTTCTTCAAAAGGG
AATTTTATAGCTGTTGATGACTCTCCAGAAGAGATTAGGGCTAAGATAAAGAAAGCATACTGCCCAGCTG
GAGTTGTTGAAGGAAATCCAATAATGGAGATAGCTAAATACTTCCTTGAATATCCTTTAACCATAAAAGG
GCCAGAAAAATTTGGTGGAGATTTGACAGTTAATAGCTATGAGGAGTTAGAGAGTTTATTTAAAAATAAG
GAATTGCATCCAATGCGCTTAAAAAATGCTGTAGCTGAAGAACTTATAAAGATTTTAGAGCCAATTAGAA
AGAGATTATAA
